Addgene plasmid #98748: pSimple-miR302/367
Purpose: Episomal reprogramming
Depositing lab: Sara Howden & James Thomson. Depositing organization: Morgridge Institute for Research. Publication: Simultaneous Reprogramming and Gene Correction of Patient Fibroblasts. Howden SE, Maufort JP, Duffin BM, Elefanty AG, Stanley EG, Thomson JA. Stem Cell Reports. 2015 Dec 8;5(6):1109-18. doi: 10.1016/j.stemcr.2015.10.009. Epub 2015 Nov 12. PubMed 26584543.
Backbone
  Vector backbone: pSimpleII
  Vector type: Mammalian Expression
Growth in bacteria
  Bacterial resistance: Ampicillin, 100 μg/mL
  Growth temperature: 37°C
  Growth strain: DH5alpha
  Copy number: High Copy
Gene/Insert
  Gene/Insert name: miR302/367 (miRNA cluster)
  Species: H. sapiens (human)
  Insert size (bp): 1083
  Entrez Gene: MIR302A (a.k.a. MIRN302, MIRN302A, hsa-mir-302, mir-302a); MIR367 (a.k.a. MIRN367, hsa-mir-367)
  Promoter: EF1alpha
  Cloning method: Restriction Enzyme; 5′ cloning site unknown (unknown if destroyed); 3′ cloning site unknown (unknown if destroyed)
Terms and licenses: Academic/Nonprofit Terms; Industry Terms: Not Available to Industry
Depositor comments: Use in addition to episomal reprogramming vectors
How to cite: pSimple-miR302/367 was a gift from Sara Howden & James Thomson (Addgene plasmid # 98748 ; http://n2t.net/addgene:98748 ; RRID:Addgene_98748)
