[The description below was written by a language model from this plasmid's Addgene catalogue record and the feature table of its GenBank file.]
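Description:
pSimple-miR302/367 is a 6.3 kb mammalian expression plasmid built on the pSimpleII backbone and designed for episomal reprogramming of human somatic cells. In bacteria it is maintained through a high-copy ColE1/pUC-type origin and selected with ampicillin via the beta-lactamase (AmpR) gene and its own promoter. Remnants of a lac promoter/operator region and common sequencing primer sites are also annotated. No mammalian drug-selection marker appears in the feature table.

The payload is a 1083 bp human genomic fragment carrying the miR302/367 microRNA cluster (the record links it to MIR302A and MIR367). The insert itself is not annotated, but the gap between the annotated promoter and terminator fits its recorded size. It is driven by the strong constitutive human EF-1-alpha promoter, including EF-1-alpha intron A, and terminated by the bovine growth hormone polyadenylation signal, so the cluster is transcribed as a Pol II primary transcript that the cell processes into mature miRNAs. The plasmid also carries mini-oriP, an internally truncated version of the Epstein-Barr virus oriP origin. oriP supports extrachromosomal replication and retention in dividing human cells only when the viral EBNA1 protein is present. No EBNA1 coding sequence is annotated here, so that factor presumably has to come from a co-delivered vector. This fits the depositor's note that the plasmid is meant to be used in addition to episomal reprogramming vectors rather than alone. It serves as a non-integrating supplement to reprogramming factor plasmids when generating induced pluripotent stem cells, and the associated publication applied it to simultaneous reprogramming and gene correction of patient fibroblasts.
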