LOCUS       Exported 6263 bp ds-DNA circular SYN 12-MAY-2021
DEFINITION  Episomal reprogramming .
ACCESSION   .
VERSION     .
KEYWORDS    pSimple-miR302/367
SOURCE      synthetic DNA construct
  ORGANISM  synthetic DNA construct
REFERENCE   1 (bases 1 to 6263)
  AUTHORS   Howden SE, Maufort JP, Duffin BM, Elefanty AG, Stanley EG, Thomson
            JA
  TITLE     Simultaneous Reprogramming and Gene Correction of Patient
            Fibroblasts.
  JOURNAL   Stem Cell Reports. 2015 Dec 8;5(6):1109-18. doi:
            10.1016/j.stemcr.2015.10.009. Epub 2015 Nov 12.
  PUBMED    26584543
REFERENCE   2 (bases 1 to 6263)
  AUTHORS   .
  TITLE     Direct Submission
  JOURNAL   Exported May 12, 2021 from SnapGene Server 1.1.58
            http://www.snapgene.com
FEATURES             Location/Qualifiers
     source          1..6263
                     /organism="synthetic DNA construct"
                     /mol_type="other DNA"
     primer_bind     complement(44..63)
                     /label=pRS-marker
                     /note="pRS vectors, use to sequence yeast selectable
                     marker"
     promoter        213..1375
                     /label=EF-1-alpha promoter
                     /note="strong constitutive promoter for human elongation
                     factor EF-1-alpha"
     intron          444..1366
                     /label=EF-1-alpha intron A
                     /note="intron upstream of the start codon of human
                     EF-1-alpha"
     primer_bind     1323..1343
                     /label=EF1a-F
                     /note="Human elongation factor-1a promoter, forward primer"
     primer_bind     complement(2553..2570)
                     /label=BGH-rev
                     /note="Bovine growth hormone terminator, reverse primer.
                     Also called BGH reverse"
     polyA_signal    2559..2783
                     /label=bGH poly(A) signal
                     /note="bovine growth hormone polyadenylation signal"
     rep_origin      2948..4061
                     /label=mini-oriP
                     /note="internally truncated variant of the Epstein-Barr
                     virus oriP replication origin (Tanaka et al., 1999)"
     primer_bind     complement(4106..4122)
                     /label=M13 rev
                     /note="common sequencing primer, one of multiple similar
                     variants"
     primer_bind     complement(4106..4122)
                     /label=M13 Reverse
                     /note="In lacZ gene. Also called M13-rev"
     primer_bind     complement(4119..4141)
                     /label=M13/pUC Reverse
                     /note="In lacZ gene"
     protein_bind    4130..4146
                     /label=lac operator
                     /bound_moiety="lac repressor encoded by lacI"
                     /note="The lac repressor binds to the lac operator to
                     inhibit transcription in E. coli. This inhibition can be
                     relieved by adding lactose or
                     isopropyl-beta-D-thiogalactopyranoside (IPTG)."
     promoter        complement(4154..4184)
                     /label=lac promoter
                     /note="promoter for the E. coli lac operon"
     protein_bind    4199..4220
                     /label=CAP binding site
                     /bound_moiety="E. coli catabolite activator protein"
                     /note="CAP binding activates transcription in the presence
                     of cAMP."
     primer_bind     complement(4337..4354)
                     /label=L4440
                     /note="L4440 vector, forward primer"
     rep_origin      complement(4508..5096)
                     /direction=LEFT
                     /label=ori
                     /note="high-copy-number ColE1/pMB1/pBR322/pUC origin of
                     replication"
     primer_bind     complement(4588..4607)
                     /label=pBR322ori-F
                     /note="pBR322 origin, forward primer"
     CDS             complement(5267..6127)
                     /codon_start=1
                     /gene="bla"
                     /product="beta-lactamase"
                     /label=AmpR
                     /note="confers resistance to ampicillin, carbenicillin, and
                     related antibiotics"
                     /translation="MSIQHFRVALIPFFAAFCLPVFAHPETLVKVKDAEDQLGARVGYI
                     ELDLNSGKILESFRPEERFPMMSTFKVLLCGAVLSRIDAGQEQLGRRIHYSQNDLVEYS
                     PVTEKHLTDGMTVRELCSAAITMSDNTAANLLLTTIGGPKELTAFLHNMGDHVTRLDRW
                     EPELNEAIPNDERDTTMPVAMATTLRKLLTGELLTLASRQQLIDWMEADKVAGPLLRSA
                     LPAGWFIADKSGAGERGSRGIIAALGPDGKPSRIVVIYTTGSQATMDERNRQIAEIGAS
                     LIKHW"
     primer_bind     5890..5909
                     /label=Amp-R
                     /note="Ampicillin resistance gene, reverse primer"
     promoter        complement(6128..6232)
                     /gene="bla"
                     /label=AmpR promoter
ORIGIN
        1 gacggatcgg gagatctccc gatcccctat ggtgcactct cagtacaatc tgctctgatg
       61 ccgcatagtt aagccagtat ctgctccctg cttgtgtgtt ggaggtcgct gagtagtgcg
      121 cgagcaaaat ttaagctaca acaaggcaag gcttgaccga caattgcatg aagaatctgc
      181 ttagggttag gcgttttgcg ctgcttcgcg gaggctccgg tgcccgtcag tgggcagagc
      241 gcacatcgcc cacagtcccc gagaagttgg ggggaggggt cggcaattga accggtgcct
      301 agagaaggtg gcgcggggta aactgggaaa gtgatgtcgt gtactggctc cgcctttttc
      361 ccgagggtgg gggagaaccg tatataagtg cagtagtcgc cgtgaacgtt ctttttcgca
      421 acgggtttgc cgccagaaca caggtaagtg ccgtgtgtgg ttcccgcggg cctggcctct
      481 ttacgggtta tggcccttgc gtgccttgaa ttacttccac ctggctccag tacgtgattc
      541 ttgatcccga gctggagcca ggggcgggcc ttgcgcttta ggagcccctt cgcctcgtgc
      601 ttgagttgag gcctggcctg ggcgctgggg ccgccgcgtg cgaatctggt ggcaccttcg
      661 cgcctgtctc gctgctttcg ataagtctct agccatttaa aatttttgat gacctgctgc
      721 gacgcttttt ttctggcaag atagtcttgt aaatgcgggc caggatctgc acactggtat
      781 ttcggttttt ggggccgcgg gcggcgacgg ggcccgtgcg tcccagcgca catgttcggc
      841 gaggcggggc ctgcgagcgc ggccaccgag aatcggacgg gggtagtctc aagctggccg
      901 gcctgctctg gtgcctggcc tcgcgccgcc gtgtatcgcc ccgccctggg cggcaaggct
      961 ggcccggtcg gcaccagttg cgtgagcgga aagatggccg cttcccggcc ctgctccagg
     1021 gggctcaaaa tggaggacgc ggcgctcggg agagcgggcg ggtgagtcac ccacacaaag
     1081 gaaaggggcc tttccgtcct cagccgtcgc ttcatgtgac tccacggagt accgggcgcc
     1141 gtccaggcac ctcgattagt tctggagctt ttggagtacg tcgtctttag gttgggggga
     1201 ggggttttat gcgatggagt ttccccacac tgagtgggtg gagactgaag ttaggccagc
     1261 ttggcacttg atgtaattct ccttggaatt tgcccttttt gagtttggat cttggttcat
     1321 tctcaagcct cagacagtgg ttcaaagttt ttttcttcca tttcaggtgt cgtgaacacg
     1381 tggtcgcggc caattctgca gtcgacggta ccgcgggccc gggatccgga attcccatcg
     1441 atggcctcga gaaagcggcc gcagctgcta gcgtccctgc cttttaccct tctggaggag
     1501 aacacgaatc tttgggaact agttcaggaa ggtaaaaaaa tttttttctt ctaaagttat
     1561 gccattttgt tttctttctc ctcagctcta aatactctga agtccaaaga agttgtatgt
     1621 tgggtgggct cccttcaact ttaacatgga agtgctttct gtgactttaa aagtaagtgc
     1681 ttccatgttt tagtaggagt gaatccaatt tacttctcca aaatagaaca cgctaacctc
     1741 atttgaaggg atcccctttg ctttaacatg ggggtacctg ctgtgtgaaa caaaagtaag
     1801 tgcttccatg tttcagtgga ggtgtctcca agccagcaca ccttttgtta caaaattttt
     1861 ttgttattgt gttttaaggt tactaagctt gttacaggtt aaaggattct aactttttcc
     1921 aagactgggc tccccaccac ttaaacgtgg atgtacttgc tttgaaacta aagaagtaag
     1981 tgcttccatg ttttggtgat ggtaagtctt ccttttacat ttttattatt tttttagaaa
     2041 ataactttat tgtattgacc gcagctcata tatttaagct ttattttgta tttttacatc
     2101 tgttaagggg ccccctctac tttaacatgg aggcacttgc tgtgacatga caaaaataag
     2161 tgcttccatg tttgagtgtg gtggttccta cctaatcagc aattgagtta acgcccacac
     2221 tgtgtgcagt tcttggctac aggccattac tgttgctaat atgcaactct gttgaatata
     2281 aattggaatt gcactttagc aatggtgatg gattgttaag ccaatgacag aatttaaacc
     2341 acagacttac tttgatagca ctcttaatgg tataacttct tctcccattt tatgtctctc
     2401 tttatgtttt ttcttatgtt tcctttttgt tttcaagaga gagctatctt ttagatctcc
     2461 agtatccttt tcctcttcag tagagatttc tatatcttga aataaataaa aaagctctcc
     2521 gttaagacat gggtctagag ctcgctgatc agcctcgact gtgccttcta gttgccagcc
     2581 atctgttgtt tgcccctccc ccgtgccttc cttgaccctg gaaggtgcca ctcccactgt
     2641 cctttcctaa taaaatgagg aaattgcatc gcattgtctg agtaggtgtc attctattct
     2701 ggggggtggg gtggggcagg acagcaaggg ggaggattgg gaagacaata gcaggcatgc
     2761 tggggatgcg gtgggctcta tggcttctga ggcggaaaga accagctggg gctcgaccga
     2821 tgcccttgag agccttcaac ccagtcagct ccttccggtg ggcgcggggc atgactatcg
     2881 tcgccgcact tatgactgtc ttctttatca tgcaactcgt aggacaggtg ccctggccgg
     2941 ggtcccgcag gaaaaggaca agcagcgaaa attcacgccc ccttgggagg tggcggcata
     3001 tgcaaaggat agcactccca ctctactact gggtatcata tgctgactgt atatgcatga
     3061 ggatagcata tgctacccgg atacagatta ggatagcata tactacccag atatagatta
     3121 ggatagcata tgctacccag atatagatta ggatagccta tgctacccag atataaatta
     3181 ggatagcata tactacccag atatagatta ggatagcata tgctacccag atatagatta
     3241 ggatagccta tgctacccag atatagatta ggatagcata tgctacccag atatagatta
     3301 ggatagcata tgctatccag atatttgggt agtatatgct acccagatat aaattaggat
     3361 agcatatact accctaatct ctattaggat agcatatgct acccggatac agattaggat
     3421 agcatatact acccagatat agattaggat agcatatgct acccagatat agattaggat
     3481 agcctatgct acccagatat aaattaggat agcatatact acccagatat agattaggat
     3541 agcatatgct acccagatat agattaggat agcctatgct acccagatat agattaggat
     3601 agcatatgct atccagatat ttgggtagta tatgctatcc atggcaacat tagcccaccg
     3661 tgctctcagc gacctcgtga atatgaggac caacaaccct gtgcttggcg ctcaggcgca
     3721 agtgtgtgta atttgtcctc cagatcgcag caatcgcgcc cctatcttgg cccgcccacc
     3781 tacttatgca ggtattcccc ggggtgccat tagtggtttt gtgggcaagt ggtttgaccg
     3841 cagtggttag cggggttaca atcagccaag ttattacacc cttattttac agtccaaaac
     3901 cgcagggcgg cgtgtggggg ctgacgcgat cgctgttcct taggaccctt ttactaaccc
     3961 taattcgata gcatatgctt cccgttgggt aacatatgct attgaattag ggttagtctg
     4021 gatagtatat actactaccc gggaagcata tgctacccgt ttagggttta ccgtcgacct
     4081 ctagctagag cttggcgtaa tcatggtcat agctgtttcc tgtgtgaaat tgttatccgc
     4141 tcacaattcc acacaacata cgagccggaa gcataaagtg taaagcctgg ggtgcctaat
     4201 gagtgagcta actcacatta attgcgttgc gctcactgcc cgctttccag tcgggaaacc
     4261 tgtcgtgcca gctgcattaa tgaatcggcc aacgcgcggg gagaggcggt ttgcgtattg
     4321 ggcgctcttc cgcttcctcg ctcactgact cgctgcgctc ggtcgttcgg ctgcggcgag
     4381 cggtatcagc tcactcaaag gcggtaatac ggttatccac agaatcaggg gataacgcag
     4441 gaaagaacat gtgagcaaaa ggccagcaaa aggccaggaa ccgtaaaaag gccgcgttgc
     4501 tggcgttttt ccataggctc cgcccccctg acgagcatca caaaaatcga cgctcaagtc
     4561 agaggtggcg aaacccgaca ggactataaa gataccaggc gtttccccct ggaagctccc
     4621 tcgtgcgctc tcctgttccg accctgccgc ttaccggata cctgtccgcc tttctccctt
     4681 cgggaagcgt ggcgctttct catagctcac gctgtaggta tctcagttcg gtgtaggtcg
     4741 ttcgctccaa gctgggctgt gtgcacgaac cccccgttca gcccgaccgc tgcgccttat
     4801 ccggtaacta tcgtcttgag tccaacccgg taagacacga cttatcgcca ctggcagcag
     4861 ccactggtaa caggattagc agagcgaggt atgtaggcgg tgctacagag ttcttgaagt
     4921 ggtggcctaa ctacggctac actagaagaa cagtatttgg tatctgcgct ctgctgaagc
     4981 cagttacctt cggaaaaaga gttggtagct cttgatccgg caaacaaacc accgctggta
     5041 gcggtggttt ttttgtttgc aagcagcaga ttacgcgcag aaaaaaagga tctcaagaag
     5101 atcctttgat cttttctacg gggtctgacg ctcagtggaa cgaaaactca cgttaaggga
     5161 ttttggtcat gagattatca aaaaggatct tcacctagat ccttttaaat taaaaatgaa
     5221 gttttaaatc aatctaaagt atatatgagt aaacttggtc tgacagttac caatgcttaa
     5281 tcagtgaggc acctatctca gcgatctgtc tatttcgttc atccatagtt gcctgactcc
     5341 ccgtcgtgta gataactacg atacgggagg gcttaccatc tggccccagt gctgcaatga
     5401 taccgcgaga cccacgctca ccggctccag atttatcagc aataaaccag ccagccggaa
     5461 gggccgagcg cagaagtggt cctgcaactt tatccgcctc catccagtct attaattgtt
     5521 gccgggaagc tagagtaagt agttcgccag ttaatagttt gcgcaacgtt gttgccattg
     5581 ctacaggcat cgtggtgtca cgctcgtcgt ttggtatggc ttcattcagc tccggttccc
     5641 aacgatcaag gcgagttaca tgatccccca tgttgtgcaa aaaagcggtt agctccttcg
     5701 gtcctccgat cgttgtcaga agtaagttgg ccgcagtgtt atcactcatg gttatggcag
     5761 cactgcataa ttctcttact gtcatgccat ccgtaagatg cttttctgtg actggtgagt
     5821 actcaaccaa gtcattctga gaatagtgta tgcggcgacc gagttgctct tgcccggcgt
     5881 caatacggga taataccgcg ccacatagca gaactttaaa agtgctcatc attggaaaac
     5941 gttcttcggg gcgaaaactc tcaaggatct taccgctgtt gagatccagt tcgatgtaac
     6001 ccactcgtgc acccaactga tcttcagcat cttttacttt caccagcgtt tctgggtgag
     6061 caaaaacagg aaggcaaaat gccgcaaaaa agggaataag ggcgacacgg aaatgttgaa
     6121 tactcatact cttccttttt caatattatt gaagcattta tcagggttat tgtctcatga
     6181 gcggatacat atttgaatgt atttagaaaa ataaacaaat aggggttccg cgcacatttc
     6241 cccgaaaagt gccacctgac gtc
//
